Addgene plasmid #176684: pm-EphA1-SAM-Cry2olig
Purpose: membrane localized EphrinA1 RTK fusion to Cry2olig - includes SAM domain
Depositing lab: Robert Hughes. Depositing organization: East Carolina University. Publication: Optogenetic Regulation of EphA1 RTK Activation and Signaling. Wurz AI, Zheng KS, Hughes RM. bioRxiv [Preprint]. 2024 Feb 7:2024.02.06.579139. doi: 10.1101/2024.02.06.579139. PubMed 38370612.
Backbone
  Vector backbone: pmCherry-N1
  Backbone manufacturer: Clontech
  Backbone size w/o insert (bp): 4722
  Total vector size (bp): 7651
  Vector type: Mammalian Expression
  Selectable markers: Neomycin (select with G418)
Growth in bacteria
  Bacterial resistance: Kanamycin, 50 μg/mL
  Growth temperature: 37°C
  Growth strain: DH5alpha
  Copy number: High Copy
Gene/Insert
  Gene/Insert name: PM-EphA1-Cry2olig-mCherry
  Species: H. sapiens (human), A. thaliana (mustard weed)
  Insert size (bp): 3633
  Promoter: CMV
  Cloning method: Restriction Enzyme; 5′ cloning site nheI (not destroyed); 3′ cloning site bmti (not destroyed)
  Sequencing primers: 5′ CMV-F; 3′ SV40pA-R
Terms and licenses: Academic/Nonprofit Terms; Industry Terms: Not Available to Industry
Depositor comments: Please visit https://doi.org/10.1101/2024.02.06.579139 for bioRxiv preprint.
How to cite: pm-EphA1-SAM-Cry2olig was a gift from Robert Hughes (Addgene plasmid # 176684 ; http://n2t.net/addgene:176684 ; RRID:Addgene_176684)
