[The description below was written by a language model from this plasmid's Addgene catalogue record and pLannotate feature annotations shown in this document.]
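Description:
pm-EphA1-SAM-Cry2olig is a mammalian expression plasmid built on the Clontech pmCherry-N1 backbone. It encodes a light-controllable version of the human EphA1 receptor tyrosine kinase. The CMV immediate-early enhancer and promoter drive a single fusion reading frame. This frame contains a fragment of EPHA1 of about 1.3 kb, then the photolyase homology region of Arabidopsis thaliana cryptochrome 2, then mCherry, and ends at the SV40 polyadenylation signal. According to the catalogue entry, the EphA1 portion retains the SAM domain, the fusion is targeted to the plasma membrane, and the cryptochrome module is the Cry2olig variant. The feature tables do not annotate a separate membrane-localisation tag, and they label the cryptochrome segment only as generic CRY2PHR, so the tag's identity and the Cry2olig-defining mutation cannot be confirmed from the annotation. Cry2olig is known for strong blue-light-induced clustering. The design logic is therefore that illumination oligomerises the membrane-tethered kinase fragment, mimicking ligand-driven receptor clustering and activating EphA1 signalling, while mCherry reports expression and localisation.

The plasmid is propagated in E. coli at high copy from a pUC-type origin, and it also carries an f1 origin. A single NeoR/KanR cassette has tandem bacterial and SV40 promoters and an HSV TK polyadenylation signal, giving kanamycin resistance in bacteria and G418 selection in mammalian cells. The short large T antigen, ble and bGH fragments in the tables are probably backbone remnants or annotation artefacts.

The sizes in the record disagree: the catalogue lists 7,651 bp, the full NGS sequence is 7,564 nt, and a second record is 8,533 nt. The second record repeats EPHA1 segments at its end, which probably reflects read-through of the circular plasmid rather than a real duplication.
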