Features (pLannotate 1.2.2; 18 found; start..end, strand, type, name):
      1..304     +  enhancer       CMV enhancer: human cytomegalovirus immediate early enhancer
    305..508     +  promoter       CMV promoter: human cytomegalovirus (CMV) immediate early promoter
    576..1889    +  CDS            EPHA1 (fragment): EPHA1_HUMAN - Also known as EPH, EPHT, EPHT1. Experimental evidence at protein level: Swiss-Prot protein existence level 1. Receptor tyrosine kinase which binds promiscuously membrane- bound ephrin-A family ligands residing on adjacent cells, leading to contact-dependent bidirectional signaling into neighboring cells. The signaling pathway downstream of the receptor is referred to as forward signaling while the signaling pathway downstream of the ephrin ligand is referred to as reverse signaling. Binds with a low affinity EFNA3 and EFNA4 and with a high affinity to EFNA1 which most probably co
   1907..1934    +  misc_feature   MCS (fragment): multiple cloning site
   1941..3434    +  CDS            CRY2PHR: N-terminal photolyase homology region of Arabidopsis thaliana cryptochrome 2 binds to CIB1 upon exposure to blue light (Kennedy et al., 2010)
   3435..3451    +  misc_feature   MCS (fragment): multiple cloning site
   3459..4166    +  CDS            mCherry: mCherry is a basic (constitutively fluorescent) red fluorescent protein published in 2004, derived from Discosoma sp.. It is reported to be a very rapidly-maturing monomer with low acid sensitivity.
   4186..4269    +  CDS            large T antigen (fragment): large T antigen from SV40 (simian virus 40)
   4292..4413    +  polyA_signal   SV40 poly(A) signal: SV40 polyadenylation signal
   4447..4875    -  rep_origin     f1 ori (sequence partly withheld): f1 bacteriophage origin of replication; arrow indicates direction of (+) strand synthesis
   4902..5006    +  promoter       AmpR promoter: bla
   5008..5365    +  promoter       SV40 promoter: SV40 enhancer and early promoter
   5400..6194    +  CDS            NeoR/KanR: aminoglycoside phosphotransferase from Tn5; aph(3')-II (or nptII); confers resistance to neomycin, kanamycin, and G418 (Geneticin®)
   6215..6367    +  CDS            ble (fragment): BLE_KLEPN - Experimental evidence at protein level: Swiss-Prot protein existence level 1. Binding protein with a strong affinity to the bleomycin family of antibiotics. Binds to CL990; an antimitotic-antibiotic compound. From Klebsiella pneumoniae.
   6426..6473    +  polyA_signal   HSV TK poly(A) signal: herpes simplex virus thymidine kinase polyadenylation signal (Cole and Stacy, 1985)
   6564..6580    -  polyA_signal   bGH poly(A) signal (fragment): bovine growth hormone polyadenylation signal
   6802..7390    +  rep_origin     ori: high-copy-number ColE1/pMB1/pBR322/pUC origin of replication
   7505..7564    +  enhancer       CMV enhancer (fragment): human cytomegalovirus immediate early enhancer
>Addgene plasmid #176684 | pm-EphA1-SAM-Cry2olig | addgene full sequence | sequence record 465607 | Addgene NGS Result
CGTTACATAACTTACGGTAAATGGCCCGCCTGGCTGACCGCCCAACGACCCCCGCCCATTGACGTCAATA
ATGACGTATGTTCCCATAGTAACGCCAATAGGGACTTTCCATTGACGTCAATGGGTGGAGTATTTACGGT
AAACTGCCCACTTGGCAGTACATCAAGTGTATCATATGCCAAGTACGCCCCCTATTGACGTCAATGACGG
TAAATGGCCCGCCTGGCATTATGCCCAGTACATGACCTTATGGGACTTTCCTACTTGGCAGTACATCTAC
GTATTAGTCATCGCTATTACCATGGTGATGCGGTTTTGGCAGTACATCAATGGGCGTGGATAGCGGTTTG
ACTCACGGGGATTTCCAAGTCTCCACCCCATTGACGTCAATGGGAGTTTGTTTTGGCACCAAAATCAACG
GGACTTTCCAAAATGTCGTAACAACTCCGCCCCATTGACGCAAATGGGCGGTAGGCGTGTACGGTGGGAG
GTCTATATAAGCAGAGCTGGTTTAGTGAACCGTCAGATCCGCTAGCATGGGCAGCAGCAAAAGCAAACCG
AAAGGCGGCAGCATGGTGTCCAGGGGCCTGACTGGAGGAGAGATTGTAGCCGTCATCTTTGGGCTGCTGC
TTGGTGCAGCCTTGCTGCTTGGGATTCTCGTTTTCCGGTCCAGGAGAGCCCAGCGGCAGAGGCAGCAGAG
GCAGCGTGACCGCGCCACCGATGTGGATCGAGAGGACAAGCTGTGGCTGAAGCCTTATGTGGACCTCCAG
GCATACGAGGACCCTGCACAGGGAGCCTTGGACTTTACCCGGGAGCTTGATCCAGCGTGGCTGATGGTGG
ACACTGTCATAGGAGAAGGAGAGTTTGGGGAAGTGTATCGAGGGACCCTGAGGCTCCCCAGCCAGGACTG
CAAGACTGTGGCCATTAAGACCTTAAAAGACACATCCCCAGGTGGCCAGTGGTGGAACTTCCTTCGAGAG
GCAACTATCATGGGCCAGTTTAGCCACCCGCATATTCTGCATCTGGAAGGCGTCGTCACAAAGCGAAAGC
CGATCATGATCATCACAGAATTTATGGAGAATGGAGCCCTGGATGCCTTCCTGAGGGAGCGGGAGGACCA
GCTGGTCCCTGGGCAGCTAGTGGCCATGCTGCAGGGCATAGCATCTGGCATGAACTACCTCAGTAATCAC
AATTATGTCCACCGGGACCTGGCTGCCAGAAACATCTTGGTGAATCAAAACCTGTGCTGCAAGGTGTCTG
ACTTTGGCCTGACTCGCCTCCTGGATGACTTTGATGGCACATACGAAACCCAGGGAGGAAAGATCCCTAT
CCGTTGGACAGCCCCTGAAGCCATTGCCCATCGGATCTTCACCACAGCCAGCGATGTGTGGAGCTTTGGG
ATTGTGATGTGGGAGGTGCTGAGCTTTGGGGACAAGCCTTATGGGGAGATGAGCAATCAGGAGGTTATGA
AGAGCATTGAGGATGGGTACCGGTTGCCCCCTCCTGTGGACTGCCCTGCCCCTCTGTATGAGCTCATGAA
GAACTGCTGGGCATATGACCGTGCCCGCCGGCCACACTTCCAGAAGCTTCAGGCACATCTGGAGCAACTG
CTTGCCAACCCCCACTCCCTGCGGACCATTGCCAACTTTGACCCCAGGGTGACTCTTCGCCTGCCCAGCC
TGAGTGGCTCAGATGGGATCCCGTATCGAACCGTCTCTGAGTGGCTCGAGTCCATACGCATGAAACGCTA
CATCCTGCACTTCCACTCGGCTGGGCTGGACACCATGGAGTGTGTGCTGGAGCTGACCGCTGAGGACCTG
ACGCAGATGGGAATCACACTGCCCGGGCACCAGAAGCGCATTCTTTGCAGTATTCAGGGATTCAAGGACT
TGGGCGGCAGCGACTCGCTAGCGCTACCGGACTCAGATCTCGAGGCCACCATGAAGATGGACAAAAAGAC
TATAGTTTGGTTTAGAAGAGACCTAAGGATTGAGGATAATCCTGCATTAGCAGCAGCTGCTCACGAAGGA
TCTGTTTTTCCTGTCTTCATTTGGTGTCCTGAAGAAGAAGGACAGTTTTATCCTGGAAGAGCTTCAAGAT
GGTGGATGAAACAATCACTTGCTCACTTATCTCAATCCTTGAAGGCTCTTGGATCTGACCTCACTTTAAT
CAAAACCCACAACACGATTTCAGCGATCTTGGATTGTATCCGCGTTACCGGTGCTACAAAAGTCGTCTTT
AACCACCTCTATGATCCTGTTTCGTTAGTTCGGGACCATACCGTAAAGGAGAAGCTGGTGGAACGTGGGA
TCTCTGTGCAAAGCTACAATGGAGATCTATTGTATGAACCGTGGGAGATATACTGCGAAAAGGGCAAACC
TTTTACGAGTTTCAATTCTTACTGGAAGAAATGCTTAGATATGTCGATTGAATCCGTTATGCTTCCTCCT
CCTTGGCGGTTGATGCCAATAACTGCAGCGGCTGAAGCGATTTGGGCGTGTTCGATTGAAGAACTAGGGC
TGGAGAATGAGGCCGAGAAACCGAGCAATGCGTTGTTAACTAGAGCTTGGTCTCCAGGATGGAGCAATGC
TGATAAGTTACTAAATGAGTTCATCGAGAAGCAGTTGATAGATTATGCAAAGAACAGCAAGAAAGTTGTT
GGGAATTCTACTTCACTACTTTCTCCGTATCTCCATTTCGGGGAAATAAGCGTCAGACACGTTTTCCAGT
GTGCCCGGATGAAACAAATTATATGGGCAAGAGATAAGAACAGTGAAGGAGAAGAAAGTGCAGATCTTTT
TCTTAGGGGAATCGGTTTAAGAGAGTATTCTCGGTATATATGTTTCAACTTCCCGTTTACTCACGAGCAA
TCGTTGTTGAGTCATCTTCGGTTTTTCCCTTGGGATGCTGATGTTGATAAGTTCAAGGCCTGGAGACAAG
GCAGGACCGGTTATCCGTTGGTGGATGCCGGAATGAGAGAGCTTTGGGCTACCGGATGGATGCATAACAG
AATAAGAGTGATTGTTTCAAGCTTTGCTGTGAAGTTTCTTCTCCTTCCATGGAAATGGGGAATGAAGTAT
TTCTGGGATACACTTTTGGATGCTGATTTGGAATGTGACATCCTTGGCTGGCAGTATATCTCTGGGAGTA
TCCCCGATGGCCACGAGCTTGATCGCTTGGACAATCCCGCGTTACAAGGCGCCAAATATGACCCAGAAGG
TGAGTACATAAGGCAATGGCTTCCCGAGCTTGCGAGATTGCCAACTGAATGGATCCATCATCCATGGGAC
GCTCCTTTAACCGTACTCAAAGCTTCTGGTGTGGAACTCGGAACAAACTATGCGAAACCCATTGTAGACA
TCGACACAGCTCGTGAGCTACTAGCTAAAGCTATTTCAAGAACCCGTGGAGCACAGATCATGATCGGAGC
AGCAGCCCGGGATCCACCGGTCGCCACCATGGTGAGCAAGGGCGAGGAGGATAACATGGCCATCATCAAG
GAGTTCATGCGCTTCAAGGTGCACATGGAGGGCTCCGTGAACGGCCACGAGTTCGAGATCGAGGGCGAGG
GCGAGGGCCGCCCCTACGAGGGCACCCAGACCGCCAAGCTGAAGGTGACCAAGGGTGGCCCCCTGCCCTT
CGCCTGGGACATCCTGTCCCCTCAGTTCATGTACGGCTCCAAGGCCTACGTGAAGCACCCCGCCGACATC
CCCGACTACTTGAAGCTGTCCTTCCCCGAGGGCTTCAAGTGGGAGCGCGTGATGAACTTCGAGGACGGCG
GCGTGGTGACCGTGACCCAGGACTCCTCCCTGCAGGACGGCGAGTTCATCTACAAGGTGAAGCTGCGCGG
CACCAACTTCCCCTCCGACGGCCCCGTAATGCAGAAGAAGACCATGGGCTGGGAGGCCTCCTCCGAGCGG
ATGTACCCCGAGGACGGCGCCCTGAAGGGCGAGATCAAGCAGAGGCTGAAGCTGAAGGACGGCGGCCACT
ACGACGCTGAGGTCAAGACCACCTACAAGGCCAAGAAGCCCGTGCAGCTGCCCGGCGCCTACAACGTCAA
CATCAAGTTGGACATCACCTCCCACAACGAGGACTACACCATCGTGGAACAGTACGAACGCGCCGAGGGC
CGCCACTCCACCGGCGGCATGGACGAGCTGTACAAGTAAAGCGGCCGCGACTCTAGATCATAATCAGCCA
TACCACATTTGTAGAGGTTTTACTTGCTTTAAAAAACCTCCCACACCTCCCCCTGAACCTGAAACATAAA
ATGAATGCAATTGTTGTTGTTAACTTGTTTATTGCAGCTTATAATGGTTACAAATAAAGCAATAGCATCA
CAAATTTCACAAATAAAGCATTTTTTTCACTGCATTCTAGTTGTGGTTTGTCCAAACTCATCAATGTATC
TTAAGGCGTAAATTGTAAGCGTTAATATTTTGTTAAAATTCGCGTTAAATTTTTGTTAAATCAGCTCATT
TTTTAACCAATAGGCCGAAATCGGCAAAATCCCTTATAAATCAAAAGAATAGACCGAGATAGGGT
[37 nt withheld, positions 4546-4582]
AAAGAACGTGGACTCCAACGTCAAAGG
[49 nt withheld, positions 4610-4658]
T
[91 nt withheld, positions 4660-4750]
G
[124 nt withheld, positions 4752-4875]
CAGGTGGCACTTTTCGGGGAAATGTGCGCGGAACCCCTATTTGTTTATTTTTCTAAATACATTCAAATAT
GTATCCGCTCATGAGACAATAACCCTGATAAATGCTTCAATAATATTGAAAAAGGAAGAGTCCTGAGGCG
GAAAGAACCAGCTGTGGAATGTGTGTCAGTTAGGGTGTGGAAAGTCCCCAGGCTCCCCAGCAGGCAGAAG
TATGCAAAGCATGCATCTCAATTAGTCAGCAACCAGGTGTGGAAAGTCCCCAGGCTCCCCAGCAGGCAGA
AGTATGCAAAGCATGCATCTCAATTAGTCAGCAACCATAGTCCCGCCCCTAACTCCGCCCATCCCGCCCC
TAACTCCGCCCAGTTCCGCCCATTCTCCGCCCCATGGCTGACTAATTTTTTTTATTTATGCAGAGGCCGA
GGCCGCCTCGGCCTCTGAGCTATTCCAGAAGTAGTGAGGAGGCTTTTTTGGAGGCCTAGGCTTTTGCAAA
GATCGATCAAGAGACAGGATGAGGATCGTTTCGCATGATTGAACAAGATGGATTGCACGCAGGTTCTCCG
GCCGCTTGGGTGGAGAGGCTATTCGGCTATGACTGGGCACAACAGACAATCGGCTGCTCTGATGCCGCCG
TGTTCCGGCTGTCAGCGCAGGGGCGCCCGGTTCTTTTTGTCAAGACCGACCTGTCCGGTGCCCTGAATGA
ACTGCAAGACGAGGCAGCGCGGCTATCGTGGCTGGCCACGACGGGCGTTCCTTGCGCAGCTGTGCTCGAC
GTTGTCACTGAAGCGGGAAGGGACTGGCTGCTATTGGGCGAAGTGCCGGGGCAGGATCTCCTGTCATCTC
ACCTTGCTCCTGCCGAGAAAGTATCCATCATGGCTGATGCAATGCGGCGGCTGCATACGCTTGATCCGGC
TACCTGCCCATTCGACCACCAAGCGAAACATCGCATCGAGCGAGCACGTACTCGGATGGAAGCCGGTCTT
GTCGATCAGGATGATCTGGACGAAGAGCATCAGGGGCTCGCGCCAGCCGAACTGTTCGCCAGGCTCAAGG
CGAGCATGCCCGACGGCGAGGATCTCGTCGTGACCCATGGCGATGCCTGCTTGCCGAATATCATGGTGGA
AAATGGCCGCTTTTCTGGATTCATCGACTGTGGCCGGCTGGGTGTGGCGGACCGCTATCAGGACATAGCG
TTGGCTACCCGTGATATTGCTGAAGAGCTTGGCGGCGAATGGGCTGACCGCTTCCTCGTGCTTTACGGTA
TCGCCGCTCCCGATTCGCAGCGCATCGCCTTCTATCGCCTTCTTGACGAGTTCTTCTGAGCGGGACTCTG
GGGTTCGAAATGACCGACCAAGCGACGCCCAACCTGCCATCACGAGATTTCGATTCCACCGCCGCCTTCT
ATGAAAGGTTGGGCTTCGGAATCGTTTTCCGGGACGCCGGCTGGATGATCCTCCAGCGCGGGGATCTCAT
GCTGGAGTTCTTCGCCCACCCTAGGGGGAGGCTAACTGAAACACGGAAGGAGACAATACCGGAAGGAACC
CGCGCTATGACGGCAATAAAAAGACAGAATAAAACGCACGGTGTTGGGTCGTTTGTTCATAAACGCGGGG
TTCGGTCCCAGGGCTGGCACTCTGTCGATACCCCACCGAGACCCCATTGGGGCCAATACGCCCGCGTTTC
TTCCTTTTCCCCACCCCACCCCCCAAGTTCGGGTGAAGGCCCAGGGCTCGCAGCCAACGTCGGGGCGGCA
GGCCCTGCCATAGCCTCAGGTTACTCATATATACTTTAGATTGATTTAAAACTTCATTTTTAATTTAAAA
GGATCTAGGTGAAGATCCTTTTTGATAATCTCATGACCAAAATCCCTTAACGTGAGTTTTCGTTCCACTG
AGCGTCAGACCCCGTAGAAAAGATCAAAGGATCTTCTTGAGATCCTTTTTTTCTGCGCGTAATCTGCTGC
TTGCAAACAAAAAAACCACCGCTACCAGCGGTGGTTTGTTTGCCGGATCAAGAGCTACCAACTCTTTTTC
CGAAGGTAACTGGCTTCAGCAGAGCGCAGATACCAAATACTGTTCTTCTAGTGTAGCCGTAGTTAGGCCA
CCACTTCAAGAACTCTGTAGCACCGCCTACATACCTCGCTCTGCTAATCCTGTTACCAGTGGCTGCTGCC
AGTGGCGATAAGTCGTGTCTTACCGGGTTGGACTCAAGACGATAGTTACCGGATAAGGCGCAGCGGTCGG
GCTGAACGGGGGGTTCGTGCACACAGCCCAGCTTGGAGCGAACGACCTACACCGAACTGAGATACCTACA
GCGTGAGCTATGAGAAAGCGCCACGCTTCCCGAAGGGAGAAAGGCGGACAGGTATCCGGTAAGCGGCAGG
GTCGGAACAGGAGAGCGCACGAGGGAGCTTCCAGGGGGAAACGCCTGGTATCTTTATAGTCCTGTCGGGT
TTCGCCACCTCTGACTTGAGCGTCGATTTTTGTGATGCTCGTCAGGGGGGCGGAGCCTATGGAAAAACGC
CAGCAACGCGGCCTTTTTACGGTTCCTGGCCTTTTGCTGGCCTTTTGCTCACATGTTCTTTCCTGCGTTA
TCCCCTGATTCTGTGGATAACCGTATTACCGCCATGCATTAGTTATTAATAGTAATCAATTACGGGGTCA
TTAGTTCATAGCCCATATATGGAGTTCCG
