Features (pLannotate 1.2.2; 19 found; start..end, strand, type, name):
     40..1353    +  CDS            EPHA1 (fragment): EPHA1_HUMAN - Also known as EPH, EPHT, EPHT1. Experimental evidence at protein level: Swiss-Prot protein existence level 1. Receptor tyrosine kinase which binds promiscuously membrane- bound ephrin-A family ligands residing on adjacent cells, leading to contact-dependent bidirectional signaling into neighboring cells. The signaling pathway downstream of the receptor is referred to as forward signaling while the signaling pathway downstream of the ephrin ligand is referred to as reverse signaling. Binds with a low affinity EFNA3 and EFNA4 and with a high affinity to EFNA1 which most probably co
   1371..1398    +  misc_feature   MCS (fragment): multiple cloning site
   1405..2898    +  CDS            CRY2PHR: N-terminal photolyase homology region of Arabidopsis thaliana cryptochrome 2 binds to CIB1 upon exposure to blue light (Kennedy et al., 2010)
   2899..2915    +  misc_feature   MCS (fragment): multiple cloning site
   2923..3630    +  CDS            mCherry: mCherry is a basic (constitutively fluorescent) red fluorescent protein published in 2004, derived from Discosoma sp.. It is reported to be a very rapidly-maturing monomer with low acid sensitivity.
   3650..3733    +  CDS            large T antigen (fragment): large T antigen from SV40 (simian virus 40)
   3756..3877    +  polyA_signal   SV40 poly(A) signal: SV40 polyadenylation signal
   3911..4339    -  rep_origin     f1 ori (sequence partly withheld): f1 bacteriophage origin of replication; arrow indicates direction of (+) strand synthesis
   4366..4470    +  promoter       AmpR promoter: bla
   4472..4829    +  promoter       SV40 promoter: SV40 enhancer and early promoter
   4864..5658    +  CDS            NeoR/KanR: aminoglycoside phosphotransferase from Tn5; aph(3')-II (or nptII); confers resistance to neomycin, kanamycin, and G418 (Geneticin®)
   5679..5831    +  CDS            ble (fragment): BLE_KLEPN - Experimental evidence at protein level: Swiss-Prot protein existence level 1. Binding protein with a strong affinity to the bleomycin family of antibiotics. Binds to CL990; an antimitotic-antibiotic compound. From Klebsiella pneumoniae.
   5890..5937    +  polyA_signal   HSV TK poly(A) signal: herpes simplex virus thymidine kinase polyadenylation signal (Cole and Stacy, 1985)
   6028..6044    -  polyA_signal   bGH poly(A) signal (fragment): bovine growth hormone polyadenylation signal
   6266..6854    +  rep_origin     ori: high-copy-number ColE1/pMB1/pBR322/pUC origin of replication
   7029..7332    +  enhancer       CMV enhancer: human cytomegalovirus immediate early enhancer
   7333..7536    +  promoter       CMV promoter: human cytomegalovirus (CMV) immediate early promoter
   7604..8104    +  CDS            EPHA1 (fragment): EPHA1_HUMAN - Also known as EPH, EPHT, EPHT1. Experimental evidence at protein level: Swiss-Prot protein existence level 1. Receptor tyrosine kinase which binds promiscuously membrane- bound ephrin-A family ligands residing on adjacent cells, leading to contact-dependent bidirectional signaling into neighboring cells. The signaling pathway downstream of the receptor is referred to as forward signaling while the signaling pathway downstream of the ephrin ligand is referred to as reverse signaling. Binds with a low affinity EFNA3 and EFNA4 and with a high affinity to EFNA1 which most probably co
   8106..8510    +  CDS            EPHA1 (fragment): EPHA1_HUMAN - Also known as EPH, EPHT, EPHT1. Experimental evidence at protein level: Swiss-Prot protein existence level 1. Receptor tyrosine kinase which binds promiscuously membrane- bound ephrin-A family ligands residing on adjacent cells, leading to contact-dependent bidirectional signaling into neighboring cells. The signaling pathway downstream of the receptor is referred to as forward signaling while the signaling pathway downstream of the ephrin ligand is referred to as reverse signaling. Binds with a low affinity EFNA3 and EFNA4 and with a high affinity to EFNA1 which most probably co
>Addgene plasmid #176684 | pm-EphA1-SAM-Cry2olig Sequencing Result | analyzer sequence | sequence record 348218
ATGGGCAGCAGCAAAAGCAAACCGAAAGGCGGCAGCATGGTGTCCAGGGGCCTGACTGGAGGAGAGATTG
TAGCCGTCATCTTTGGGCTGCTGCTTGGTGCAGCCTTGCTGCTTGGGATTCTCGTTTTCCGGTCCAGGAG
AGCCCAGCGGCAGAGGCAGCAGAGGCAGCGTGACCGCGCCACCGATGTGGATCGAGAGGACAAGCTGTGG
CTGAAGCCTTATGTGGACCTCCAGGCATACGAGGACCCTGCACAGGGAGCCTTGGACTTTACCCGGGAGC
TTGATCCAGCGTGGCTGATGGTGGACACTGTCATAGGAGAAGGAGAGTTTGGGGAAGTGTATCGAGGGAC
CCTGAGGCTCCCCAGCCAGGACTGCAAGACTGTGGCCATTAAGACCTTAAAAGACACATCCCCAGGTGGC
CAGTGGTGGAACTTCCTTCGAGAGGCAACTATCATGGGCCAGTTTAGCCACCCGCATATTCTGCATCTGG
AAGGCGTCGTCACAAAGCGAAAGCCGATCATGATCATCACAGAATTTATGGAGAATGGAGCCCTGGATGC
CTTCCTGAGGGAGCGGGAGGACCAGCTGGTCCCTGGGCAGCTAGTGGCCATGCTGCAGGGCATAGCATCT
GGCATGAACTACCTCAGTAATCACAATTATGTCCACCGGGACCTGGCTGCCAGAAACATCTTGGTGAATC
AAAACCTGTGCTGCAAGGTGTCTGACTTTGGCCTGACTCGCCTCCTGGATGACTTTGATGGCACATACGA
AACCCAGGGAGGAAAGATCCCTATCCGTTGGACAGCCCCTGAAGCCATTGCCCATCGGATCTTCACCACA
GCCAGCGATGTGTGGAGCTTTGGGATTGTGATGTGGGAGGTGCTGAGCTTTGGGGACAAGCCTTATGGGG
AGATGAGCAATCAGGAGGTTATGAAGAGCATTGAGGATGGGTACCGGTTGCCCCCTCCTGTGGACTGCCC
TGCCCCTCTGTATGAGCTCATGAAGAACTGCTGGGCATATGACCGTGCCCGCCGGCCACACTTCCAGAAG
CTTCAGGCACATCTGGAGCAACTGCTTGCCAACCCCCACTCCCTGCGGACCATTGCCAACTTTGACCCCA
GGGTGACTCTTCGCCTGCCCAGCCTGAGTGGCTCAGATGGGATCCCGTATCGAACCGTCTCTGAGTGGCT
CGAGTCCATACGCATGAAACGCTACATCCTGCACTTCCACTCGGCTGGGCTGGACACCATGGAGTGTGTG
CTGGAGCTGACCGCTGAGGACCTGACGCAGATGGGAATCACACTGCCCGGGCACCAGAAGCGCATTCTTT
GCAGTATTCAGGGATTCAAGGACTTGGGCGGCAGCGACTCGCTAGCGCTACCGGACTCAGATCTCGAGGC
CACCATGAAGATGGACAAAAAGACTATAGTTTGGTTTAGAAGAGACCTAAGGATTGAGGATAATCCTGCA
TTAGCAGCAGCTGCTCACGAAGGATCTGTTTTTCCTGTCTTCATTTGGTGTCCTGAAGAAGAAGGACAGT
TTTATCCTGGAAGAGCTTCAAGATGGTGGATGAAACAATCACTTGCTCACTTATCTCAATCCTTGAAGGC
TCTTGGATCTGACCTCACTTTAATCAAAACCCACAACACGATTTCAGCGATCTTGGATTGTATCCGCGTT
ACCGGTGCTACAAAAGTCGTCTTTAACCACCTCTATGATCCTGTTTCGTTAGTTCGGGACCATACCGTAA
AGGAGAAGCTGGTGGAACGTGGGATCTCTGTGCAAAGCTACAATGGAGATCTATTGTATGAACCGTGGGA
GATATACTGCGAAAAGGGCAAACCTTTTACGAGTTTCAATTCTTACTGGAAGAAATGCTTAGATATGTCG
ATTGAATCCGTTATGCTTCCTCCTCCTTGGCGGTTGATGCCAATAACTGCAGCGGCTGAAGCGATTTGGG
CGTGTTCGATTGAAGAACTAGGGCTGGAGAATGAGGCCGAGAAACCGAGCAATGCGTTGTTAACTAGAGC
TTGGTCTCCAGGATGGAGCAATGCTGATAAGTTACTAAATGAGTTCATCGAGAAGCAGTTGATAGATTAT
GCAAAGAACAGCAAGAAAGTTGTTGGGAATTCTACTTCACTACTTTCTCCGTATCTCCATTTCGGGGAAA
TAAGCGTCAGACACGTTTTCCAGTGTGCCCGGATGAAACAAATTATATGGGCAAGAGATAAGAACAGTGA
AGGAGAAGAAAGTGCAGATCTTTTTCTTAGGGGAATCGGTTTAAGAGAGTATTCTCGGTATATATGTTTC
AACTTCCCGTTTACTCACGAGCAATCGTTGTTGAGTCATCTTCGGTTTTTCCCTTGGGATGCTGATGTTG
ATAAGTTCAAGGCCTGGAGACAAGGCAGGACCGGTTATCCGTTGGTGGATGCCGGAATGAGAGAGCTTTG
GGCTACCGGATGGATGCATAACAGAATAAGAGTGATTGTTTCAAGCTTTGCTGTGAAGTTTCTTCTCCTT
CCATGGAAATGGGGAATGAAGTATTTCTGGGATACACTTTTGGATGCTGATTTGGAATGTGACATCCTTG
GCTGGCAGTATATCTCTGGGAGTATCCCCGATGGCCACGAGCTTGATCGCTTGGACAATCCCGCGTTACA
AGGCGCCAAATATGACCCAGAAGGTGAGTACATAAGGCAATGGCTTCCCGAGCTTGCGAGATTGCCAACT
GAATGGATCCATCATCCATGGGACGCTCCTTTAACCGTACTCAAAGCTTCTGGTGTGGAACTCGGAACAA
ACTATGCGAAACCCATTGTAGACATCGACACAGCTCGTGAGCTACTAGCTAAAGCTATTTCAAGAACCCG
TGGAGCACAGATCATGATCGGAGCAGCAGCCCGGGATCCACCGGTCGCCACCATGGTGAGCAAGGGCGAG
GAGGATAACATGGCCATCATCAAGGAGTTCATGCGCTTCAAGGTGCACATGGAGGGCTCCGTGAACGGCC
ACGAGTTCGAGATCGAGGGCGAGGGCGAGGGCCGCCCCTACGAGGGCACCCAGACCGCCAAGCTGAAGGT
GACCAAGGGTGGCCCCCTGCCCTTCGCCTGGGACATCCTGTCCCCTCAGTTCATGTACGGCTCCAAGGCC
TACGTGAAGCACCCCGCCGACATCCCCGACTACTTGAAGCTGTCCTTCCCCGAGGGCTTCAAGTGGGAGC
GCGTGATGAACTTCGAGGACGGCGGCGTGGTGACCGTGACCCAGGACTCCTCCCTGCAGGACGGCGAGTT
CATCTACAAGGTGAAGCTGCGCGGCACCAACTTCCCCTCCGACGGCCCCGTAATGCAGAAGAAGACCATG
GGCTGGGAGGCCTCCTCCGAGCGGATGTACCCCGAGGACGGCGCCCTGAAGGGCGAGATCAAGCAGAGGC
TGAAGCTGAAGGACGGCGGCCACTACGACGCTGAGGTCAAGACCACCTACAAGGCCAAGAAGCCCGTGCA
GCTGCCCGGCGCCTACAACGTCAACATCAAGTTGGACATCACCTCCCACAACGAGGACTACACCATCGTG
GAACAGTACGAACGCGCCGAGGGCCGCCACTCCACCGGCGGCATGGACGAGCTGTACAAGTAAAGCGGCC
GCGACTCTAGATCATAATCAGCCATACCACATTTGTAGAGGTTTTACTTGCTTTAAAAAACCTCCCACAC
CTCCCCCTGAACCTGAAACATAAAATGAATGCAATTGTTGTTGTTAACTTGTTTATTGCAGCTTATAATG
GTTACAAATAAAGCAATAGCATCACAAATTTCACAAATAAAGCATTTTTTTCACTGCATTCTAGTTGTGG
TTTGTCCAAACTCATCAATGTATCTTAAGGCGTAAATTGTAAGCGTTAATATTTTGTTAAAATTCGCGTT
AAATTTTTGTTAAATCAGCTCATTTTTTAACCAATAGGCCGAAATCGGCAAAATCCCTTATAAATCAAAA
GAATAGACCGAGATAGGGT
[37 nt withheld, positions 4010-4046]
AAAGAACGTGGACTCCAACGTCAAAGG
[49 nt withheld, positions 4074-4122]
T
[91 nt withheld, positions 4124-4214]
G
[124 nt withheld, positions 4216-4339]
CAGGTGGCACTTTTCGGGGAAATGTGCGCGGAACCCCTATTTGTTTATTTTTCTAAATACATTCAAATAT
GTATCCGCTCATGAGACAATAACCCTGATAAATGCTTCAATAATATTGAAAAAGGAAGAGTCCTGAGGCG
GAAAGAACCAGCTGTGGAATGTGTGTCAGTTAGGGTGTGGAAAGTCCCCAGGCTCCCCAGCAGGCAGAAG
TATGCAAAGCATGCATCTCAATTAGTCAGCAACCAGGTGTGGAAAGTCCCCAGGCTCCCCAGCAGGCAGA
AGTATGCAAAGCATGCATCTCAATTAGTCAGCAACCATAGTCCCGCCCCTAACTCCGCCCATCCCGCCCC
TAACTCCGCCCAGTTCCGCCCATTCTCCGCCCCATGGCTGACTAATTTTTTTTATTTATGCAGAGGCCGA
GGCCGCCTCGGCCTCTGAGCTATTCCAGAAGTAGTGAGGAGGCTTTTTTGGAGGCCTAGGCTTTTGCAAA
GATCGATCAAGAGACAGGATGAGGATCGTTTCGCATGATTGAACAAGATGGATTGCACGCAGGTTCTCCG
GCCGCTTGGGTGGAGAGGCTATTCGGCTATGACTGGGCACAACAGACAATCGGCTGCTCTGATGCCGCCG
TGTTCCGGCTGTCAGCGCAGGGGCGCCCGGTTCTTTTTGTCAAGACCGACCTGTCCGGTGCCCTGAATGA
ACTGCAAGACGAGGCAGCGCGGCTATCGTGGCTGGCCACGACGGGCGTTCCTTGCGCAGCTGTGCTCGAC
GTTGTCACTGAAGCGGGAAGGGACTGGCTGCTATTGGGCGAAGTGCCGGGGCAGGATCTCCTGTCATCTC
ACCTTGCTCCTGCCGAGAAAGTATCCATCATGGCTGATGCAATGCGGCGGCTGCATACGCTTGATCCGGC
TACCTGCCCATTCGACCACCAAGCGAAACATCGCATCGAGCGAGCACGTACTCGGATGGAAGCCGGTCTT
GTCGATCAGGATGATCTGGACGAAGAGCATCAGGGGCTCGCGCCAGCCGAACTGTTCGCCAGGCTCAAGG
CGAGCATGCCCGACGGCGAGGATCTCGTCGTGACCCATGGCGATGCCTGCTTGCCGAATATCATGGTGGA
AAATGGCCGCTTTTCTGGATTCATCGACTGTGGCCGGCTGGGTGTGGCGGACCGCTATCAGGACATAGCG
TTGGCTACCCGTGATATTGCTGAAGAGCTTGGCGGCGAATGGGCTGACCGCTTCCTCGTGCTTTACGGTA
TCGCCGCTCCCGATTCGCAGCGCATCGCCTTCTATCGCCTTCTTGACGAGTTCTTCTGAGCGGGACTCTG
GGGTTCGAAATGACCGACCAAGCGACGCCCAACCTGCCATCACGAGATTTCGATTCCACCGCCGCCTTCT
ATGAAAGGTTGGGCTTCGGAATCGTTTTCCGGGACGCCGGCTGGATGATCCTCCAGCGCGGGGATCTCAT
GCTGGAGTTCTTCGCCCACCCTAGGGGGAGGCTAACTGAAACACGGAAGGAGACAATACCGGAAGGAACC
CGCGCTATGACGGCAATAAAAAGACAGAATAAAACGCACGGTGTTGGGTCGTTTGTTCATAAACGCGGGG
TTCGGTCCCAGGGCTGGCACTCTGTCGATACCCCACCGAGACCCCATTGGGGCCAATACGCCCGCGTTTC
TTCCTTTTCCCCACCCCACCCCCCAAGTTCGGGTGAAGGCCCAGGGCTCGCAGCCAACGTCGGGGCGGCA
GGCCCTGCCATAGCCTCAGGTTACTCATATATACTTTAGATTGATTTAAAACTTCATTTTTAATTTAAAA
GGATCTAGGTGAAGATCCTTTTTGATAATCTCATGACCAAAATCCCTTAACGTGAGTTTTCGTTCCACTG
AGCGTCAGACCCCGTAGAAAAGATCAAAGGATCTTCTTGAGATCCTTTTTTTCTGCGCGTAATCTGCTGC
TTGCAAACAAAAAAACCACCGCTACCAGCGGTGGTTTGTTTGCCGGATCAAGAGCTACCAACTCTTTTTC
CGAAGGTAACTGGCTTCAGCAGAGCGCAGATACCAAATACTGTTCTTCTAGTGTAGCCGTAGTTAGGCCA
CCACTTCAAGAACTCTGTAGCACCGCCTACATACCTCGCTCTGCTAATCCTGTTACCAGTGGCTGCTGCC
AGTGGCGATAAGTCGTGTCTTACCGGGTTGGACTCAAGACGATAGTTACCGGATAAGGCGCAGCGGTCGG
GCTGAACGGGGGGTTCGTGCACACAGCCCAGCTTGGAGCGAACGACCTACACCGAACTGAGATACCTACA
GCGTGAGCTATGAGAAAGCGCCACGCTTCCCGAAGGGAGAAAGGCGGACAGGTATCCGGTAAGCGGCAGG
GTCGGAACAGGAGAGCGCACGAGGGAGCTTCCAGGGGGAAACGCCTGGTATCTTTATAGTCCTGTCGGGT
TTCGCCACCTCTGACTTGAGCGTCGATTTTTGTGATGCTCGTCAGGGGGGCGGAGCCTATGGAAAAACGC
CAGCAACGCGGCCTTTTTACGGTTCCTGGCCTTTTGCTGGCCTTTTGCTCACATGTTCTTTCCTGCGTTA
TCCCCTGATTCTGTGGATAACCGTATTACCGCCATGCATTAGTTATTAATAGTAATCAATTACGGGGTCA
TTAGTTCATAGCCCATATATGGAGTTCCGCGTTACATAACTTACGGTAAATGGCCCGCCTGGCTGACCGC
CCAACGACCCCCGCCCATTGACGTCAATAATGACGTATGTTCCCATAGTAACGCCAATAGGGACTTTCCA
TTGACGTCAATGGGTGGAGTATTTACGGTAAACTGCCCACTTGGCAGTACATCAAGTGTATCATATGCCA
AGTACGCCCCCTATTGACGTCAATGACGGTAAATGGCCCGCCTGGCATTATGCCCAGTACATGACCTTAT
GGGACTTTCCTACTTGGCAGTACATCTACGTATTAGTCATCGCTATTACCATGGTGATGCGGTTTTGGCA
GTACATCAATGGGCGTGGATAGCGGTTTGACTCACGGGGATTTCCAAGTCTCCACCCCATTGACGTCAAT
GGGAGTTTGTTTTGGCACCAAAATCAACGGGACTTTCCAAAATGTCGTAACAACTCCGCCCCATTGACGC
AAATGGGCGGTAGGCGTGTACGGTGGGAGGTCTATATAAGCAGAGCTGGTTTAGTGAACCGTCAGATCCG
CTAGCATGGGCAGCAGCAAAAGCAAACCGAAAGGCGGCAGCATGGTGTCCAGGGGCCTGACTGGAGGAGA
GATTGTAGCCGTCATCTTTGGGCTGCTGCTTGGTGCAGCCTTGCTGCTTGGGATTCTCGTTTTCCGGTCC
AGGAGAGCCCAGCGGCAGAGGCAGCAGAGGCAGCGTGACCGCGCCACCGATGTGGATCGAGAGGACAAGC
TGTGGCTGAAGCCTTATGTGGACCTCCAGGCATACGAGGACCCTGCACAGGGAGCCTTGGACTTTACCCG
GGAGCTTGATCCAGCGTGGCTGATGGTGGACACTGTCATAGGAGAAGGAGAGTTTGGGGAAGTGTATCGA
GGGACCCTGAGGCTCCCCAGCCAGGACTGCAAGACTGTGGCCATTAAGACCTTAAAAGACACATCCCCAG
GTGGCCAGTGGTGGAACTTCCTTCGAGAGGCAACTATCATGGGCCAGTTTAGCCACCCGCATATTCTGCA
TCTGGAAGGCGTCGTCACAAAGCGAAAGCCGATCATGATCATCACAGAATTTATGGGGGTACCGGTTGCC
CCCTCCTGTGGACTGCCCTGCCCCTCTGTATGAGCTCATGAAGAACTGCTGGGCATATGACCGTGCCCGC
CGGCCACACTTCCAGAAGCTTCAGGCACATCTGGAGCAACTGCTTGCCAACCCCCACTCCCTGCGGACCA
TTGCCAACTTTGACCCCAGGGTGACTCTTCGCCTGCCCAGCCTGAGTGGCTCAGATGGGATCCCGTATCG
AACCGTCTCTGAGTGGCTCGAGTCCATACGCATGAAACGCTACATCCTGCACTTCCACTCGGCTGGGCTG
GACACCATGGAGTGTGTGCTGGAGCTGACCGCTGAGGACCTGACGCAGATGGGAATCACACTGCCCGGGC
ACCAGAAGCGCATTCTTTGCAGTATTCAGGGATTCAAGGACTTGGGCGGCAGCGACTCGCTAGC
