>Addgene plasmid #176684 | pm-EphA1-SAM-Cry2olig | depositor partial sequence | sequence record 342313 | PM-ECry1-Cry2olig-mCherry
ATGGGCAGCAGCAAAAGCAAACCGAAAGGCGGCAGCATGGTGTCCAGGGGCCTGACTGGAGGAGAGATTG
TAGCCGTCATCTTTGGGCTGCTGCTTGGTGCAGCCTTGCTGCTTGGGATTCTCGTTTTCCGGTCCAGGAG
AGCCCAGCGGCAGAGGCAGCAGAGGCAGCGTGACCGCGCCACCGATGTGGATCGAGAGGACAAGCTGTGG
CTGAAGCCTTATGTGGACCTCCAGGCATACGAGGACCCTGCACAGGGAGCCTTGGACTTTACCCGGGAGC
TTGATCCAGCGTGGCTGATGGTGGACACTGTCATAGGAGAAGGAGAGTTTGGGGAAGTGTATCGAGGGAC
CCTGAGGCTCCCCAGCCAGGACTGCAAGACTGTGGCCATTAAGACCTTAAAAGACACATCCCCAGGTGGC
CAGTGGTGGAACTTCCTTCGAGAGGCAACTATCATGGGCCAGTTTAGCCACCCGCATATTCTGCATCTGG
AAGGCGTCGTCACAAAGCGAAAGCCGATCATGATCATCACAGAATTTATGGAGAATGGAGCCCTGGATGC
CTTCCTGAGGGAGCGGGAGGACCAGCTGGTCCCTGGGCAGCTAGTGGCCATGCTGCAGGGCATAGCATCT
GGCATGAACTACCTCAGTAATCACAATTATGTCCACCGGGACCTGGCTGCCAGAAACATCTTGGTGAATC
AAAACCTGTGCTGCAAGGTGTCTGACTTTGGCCTGACTCGCCTCCTGGATGACTTTGATGGCACATACGA
AACCCAGGGAGGAAAGATCCCTATCCGTTGGACAGCCCCTGAAGCCATTGCCCATCGGATCTTCACCACA
GCCAGCGATGTGTGGAGCTTTGGGATTGTGATGTGGGAGGTGCTGAGCTTTGGGGACAAGCCTTATGGGG
AGATGAGCAATCAGGAGGTTATGAAGAGCATTGAGGATGGGTACCGGTTGCCCCCTCCTGTGGACTGCCC
TGCCCCTCTGTATGAGCTCATGAAGAACTGCTGGGCATATGACCGTGCCCGCCGGCCACACTTCCAGAAG
CTTCAGGCACATCTGGAGCAACTGCTTGCCAACCCCCACTCCCTGCGGACCATTGCCAACTTTGACCCCA
GGGTGACTCTTCGCCTGCCCAGCCTGAGTGGCTCAGATGGGATCCCGTATCGAACCGTCTCTGAGTGGCT
CGAGTCCATACGCATGAAACGCTACATCCTGCACTTCCACTCGGCTGGGCTGGACACCATGGAGTGTGTG
CTGGAGCTGACCGCTGAGGACCTGACGCAGATGGGAATCACACTGCCCGGGCACCAGAAGCGCATTCTTT
GCAGTATTCAGGGATTCAAGGACTTGGGCGGCAGCGACTCGCTAGCGCTACCGGACTCAGATCTCGAGGC
CACCATGAAGATGGACAAAAAGACTATAGTTTGGTTTAGAAGAGACCTAAGGATTGAGGATAATCCTGCA
TTAGCAGCAGCTGCTCACGAAGGATCTGTTTTTCCTGTCTTCATTTGGTGTCCTGAAGAAGAAGGACAGT
TTTATCCTGGAAGAGCTTCAAGATGGTGGATGAAACAATCACTTGCTCACTTATCTCAATCCTTGAAGGC
TCTTGGATCTGACCTCACTTTAATCAAAACCCACAACACGATTTCAGCGATCTTGGATTGTATCCGCGTT
ACCGGTGCTACAAAAGTCGTCTTTAACCACCTCTATGATCCTGTTTCGTTAGTTCGGGACCATACCGTAA
AGGAGAAGCTGGTGGAACGTGGGATCTCTGTGCAAAGCTACAATGGAGATCTATTGTATGAACCGTGGGA
GATATACTGCGAAAAGGGCAAACCTTTTACGAGTTTCAATTCTTACTGGAAGAAATGCTTAGATATGTCG
ATTGAATCCGTTATGCTTCCTCCTCCTTGGCGGTTGATGCCAATAACTGCAGCGGCTGAAGCGATTTGGG
CGTGTTCGATTGAAGAACTAGGGCTGGAGAATGAGGCCGAGAAACCGAGCAATGCGTTGTTAACTAGAGC
TTGGTCTCCAGGATGGAGCAATGCTGATAAGTTACTAAATGAGTTCATCGAGAAGCAGTTGATAGATTAT
GCAAAGAACAGCAAGAAAGTTGTTGGGAATTCTACTTCACTACTTTCTCCGTATCTCCATTTCGGGGAAA
TAAGCGTCAGACACGTTTTCCAGTGTGCCCGGATGAAACAAATTATATGGGCAAGAGATAAGAACAGTGA
AGGAGAAGAAAGTGCAGATCTTTTTCTTAGGGGAATCGGTTTAAGAGAGTATTCTCGGTATATATGTTTC
AACTTCCCGTTTACTCACGAGCAATCGTTGTTGAGTCATCTTCGGTTTTTCCCTTGGGATGCTGATGTTG
ATAAGTTCAAGGCCTGGAGACAAGGCAGGACCGGTTATCCGTTGGTGGATGCCGGAATGAGAGAGCTTTG
GGCTACCGGATGGATGCATAACAGAATAAGAGTGATTGTTTCAAGCTTTGCTGTGAAGTTTCTTCTCCTT
CCATGGAAATGGGGAATGAAGTATTTCTGGGATACACTTTTGGATGCTGATTTGGAATGTGACATCCTTG
GCTGGCAGTATATCTCTGGGAGTATCCCCGATGGCCACGAGCTTGATCGCTTGGACAATCCCGCGTTACA
AGGCGCCAAATATGACCCAGAAGGTGAGTACATAAGGCAATGGCTTCCCGAGCTTGCGAGATTGCCAACT
GAATGGATCCATCATCCATGGGACGCTCCTTTAACCGTACTCAAAGCTTCTGGTGTGGAACTCGGAACAA
ACTATGCGAAACCCATTGTAGACATCGACACAGCTCGTGAGCTACTAGCTAAAGCTATTTCAAGAACCCG
TGGAGCACAGATCATGATCGGAGCAGCAGCCCGGGATCCACCGGTCGCCACCATGGTGAGCAAGGGCGAG
GAGGATAACATGGCCATCATCAAGGAGTTCATGCGCTTCAAGGTGCACATGGAGGGCTCCGTGAACGGCC
ACGAGTTCGAGATCGAGGGCGAGGGCGAGGGCCGCCCCTACGAGGGCACCCAGACCGCCAAGCTGAAGGT
GACCAAGGGTGGCCCCCTGCCCTTCGCCTGGGACATCCTGTCCCCTCAGTTCATGTACGGCTCCAAGGCC
TACGTGAAGCACCCCGCCGACATCCCCGACTACTTGAAGCTGTCCTTCCCCGAGGGCTTCAAGTGGGAGC
GCGTGATGAACTTCGAGGACGGCGGCGTGGTGACCGTGACCCAGGACTCCTCCCTGCAGGACGGCGAGTT
CATCTACAAGGTGAAGCTGCGCGGCACCAACTTCCCCTCCGACGGCCCCGTAATGCAGAAGAAGACCATG
GGCTGGGAGGCCTCCTCCGAGCGGATGTACCCCGAGGACGGCGCCCTGAAGGGCGAGATCAAGCAGAGGC
TGAAGCTGAAGGACGGCGGCCACTACGACGCTGAGGTCAAGACCACCTACAAGGCCAAGAAGCCCGTGCA
GCTGCCCGGCGCCTACAACGTCAACATCAAGTTGGACATCACCTCCCACAACGAGGACTACACCATCGTG
GAACAGTACGAACGCGCCGAGGGCCGCCACTCCACCGGCGGCATGGACGAGCTGTACAAGTAA
